>Addgene plasmid #177980 | pLentiCRISPRv1_SDHA | addgene full sequence | sequence record 349866 | Addgene NGS Result
GCCTCTCCCCGCGCGTTGGCCGATTCATTAATGCAGCTGGCACGACAGGTTTCCCGACTGGAAAGCGGGC
AGTGAGCGCAACGCAATTAATGTGAGTTAGCTCACTCATTAGGCACCCCAGGCTTTACACTTTATGCTTC
CGGCTCGTATGTTGTGTGGAATTGTGAGCGGATAACAATTTCACACAGGAAACAGCTATGACCATGATTA
CGCCAAGCGCGCAATTAACCCTCACTAAAGGGAACAAAAGCTGGAGCTGCAAGCTTAATGTAGTCTTATG
CAATACTCTTGTAGTCTTGCAACATGGTAACGATGAGTTAGCAACATGCCTTACAAGGAGAGAAAAAGCA
CCGTGCATGCCGATTGGTGGAAGTAAGGTGGTACGATCGTGCCTTATTAGGAAGGCAACAGACGGGTCTG
ACATGGATTGGACGAACCACTGAATTGCCGCATTGCAGAGATATTGTATTTAAGTGCCTAGCTCGATACA
TAAACGGGTCTCTCTGGTTAGACCAGATCTGAGCCTGGGAGCTCTCTGGCTAACTAGGGAACCCACTGCT
TAAGCCTCAATAAAGCTTGCCTTGAGTGCTTCAAGTAGTGTGTGCCCGTCTGTTGTGTGACTCTGGTAAC
TAGAGATCCCTCAGACCCTTTTAGTCAGTGTGGAAAATCTCTAGCAGTGGCGCCCGAACAGGGACTTGAA
AGCGAAAGGGAAACCAGAGGAGCTCTCTCGACGCAGGACTCGGCTTGCTGAAGCGCGCACGGCAAGAGGC
GAGGGGCGGCGACTGGTGAGTACGCCAAAAATTTTGACTAGCGGAGGCTAGAAGGAGAGAGATGGGTGCG
AGAGCGTCAGTATTAAGCGGGGGAGAATTAGATCGCGATGGGAAAAAATTCGGTTAAGGCCAGGGGGAAA
GAAAAAATATAAATTAAAACATATAGTATGGGCAAGCAGGGAGCTAGAACGATTCGCAGTTAATCCTGGC
CTGTTAGAAACATCAGAAGGCTGTAGACAAATACTGGGACAGCTACAACCATCCCTTCAGACAGGATCAG
AAGAACTTAGATCATTATATAATACAGTAGCAACCCTCTATTGTGTGCATCAAAGGATAGAGATAAAAGA
CACCAAGGAAGCTTTAGACAAGATAGAGGAAGAGCAAAACAAAAGTAAGACCACCGCACAGCAAGCGGCC
GCTGATCTTCAGACCTGGAGGAGGAGATATGAGGGACAATTGGAGAAGTGAATTATATAAATATAAAGTA
GTAAAAATTGAACCATTAGGAGTAGCACCCACCAAGGCAAAGAGAAGAGTGGTGCAGAGAGAAAAAAGAG
CAGTGGGAATAGGAGCTTTGTTCCTTGGGTTCTTGGGAGCAGCAGGAAGCACTATGGGCGCAGCGTCAAT
GACGCTGACGGTACAGGCCAGACAATTATTGTCTGGTATAGTGCAGCAGCAGAACAATTTGCTGAGGGCT
ATTGAGGCGCAACAGCATCTGTTGCAACTCACAGTCTGGGGCATCAAGCAGCTCCAGGCAAGAATCCTGG
CTGTGGAAAGATACCTAAAGGATCAACAGCTCCTGGGGATTTGGGGTTGCTCTGGAAAACTCATTTGCAC
CACTGCTGTGCCTTGGAATGCTAGTTGGAGTAATAAATCTCTGGAACAGATTTGGAATCACACGACCTGG
ATGGAGTGGGACAGAGAAATTAACAATTACACAAGCTTAATACACTCCTTAATTGAAGAATCGCAAAACC
AGCAAGAAAAGAATGAACAAGAATTATTGGAATTAGATAAATGGGCAAGTTTGTGGAATTGGTTTAACAT
AACAAATTGGCTGTGGTATATAAAATTATTCATAATGATAGTAGGAGGCTTGGTAGGTTTAAGAATAGTT
TTTGCTGTACTTTCTATAGTGAATAGAGTTAGGCAGGGATATTCACCATTATCGTTTCAGACCCACCTCC
CAACCCCGAGGGGACCCAGAGAGGGCCTATTTCCCATGATTCCTTCATATTTGCATATACGATACAAGGC
TGTTAGAGAGATAATTAGAATTAATTTGACTGTAAACACAAAGATATTAGTACAAAATACGTGACGTAGA
AAGTAATAATTTCTTGGGTAGTTTGCAGTTTTAAAATTATGTTTTAAAATGGACTATCATATGCTTACCG
TAACTTGAAAGTATTTCGATTTCTTGGCTTTATATATCTTGTGGAAAGGACGAAACACCGACCGTGCATT
ATAACATGGGGTTTTAGAGCTAGAAATAGCAAGTTAAAATAAGGCTAGTCCGTTATCAACTTGAAAAAGT
GGCACCGAGTCGGTGCTTTTTTGAATTCTAGATCTTGAGACAAATGGCAGTATTCATCCACAATTTTAAA
AGAAAAGGGGGGATTGGGGGGTACAGTGCAGGGGAAAGAATAGTAGACATAATAGCAACAGACATACAAA
CTAAAGAATTACAAAAACAAATTACAAAAATTCAAAATTTTCGGGTTTATTACAGGGACAGCAGAGATCC
ACTTTGGCGCCGGCTCGAGTGGCTCCGGTGCCCGTCAGTGGGCAGAGCGCACATCGCCCACAGTCCCCGA
GAAGTTGGGGGGAGGGGTCGGCAATTGAACCGGTGCCTAGAGAAGGTGGCGCGGGGTAAACTGGGAAAGT
GATGTCGTGTACTGGCTCCGCCTTTTTCCCGAGGGTGGGGGAGAACCGTATATAAGTGCAGTAGTCGCCG
TGAACGTTCTTTTTCGCAACGGGTTTGCCGCCAGAACACAGGTGTCGTGACGCGGGATCCGCCACCATGG
ATTACAAAGACGATGACGATAAGATGGCCCCAAAGAAGAAGCGGAAGGTCGGTATCCACGGAGTCCCAGC
AGCCGACAAGAAGTACAGCATCGGCCTGGACATCGGCACCAACTCTGTGGGCTGGGCCGTGATCACCGAC
GAGTACAAGGTGCCCAGCAAGAAATTCAAGGTGCTGGGCAACACCGACCGGCACAGCATCAAGAAGAACC
TGATCGGAGCCCTGCTGTTCGACAGCGGCGAAACAGCCGAGGCCACCCGGCTGAAGAGAACCGCCAGAAG
AAGATACACCAGACGGAAGAACCGGATCTGCTATCTGCAAGAGATCTTCAGCAACGAGATGGCCAAGGTG
GACGACAGCTTCTTCCACAGACTGGAAGAGTCCTTCCTGGTGGAAGAGGATAAGAAGCACGAGCGGCACC
CCATCTTCGGCAACATCGTGGACGAGGTGGCCTACCACGAGAAGTACCCCACCATCTACCACCTGAGAAA
GAAACTGGTGGACAGCACCGACAAGGCCGACCTGCGGCTGATCTATCTGGCCCTGGCCCACATGATCAAG
TTCCGGGGCCACTTCCTGATCGAGGGCGACCTGAACCCCGACAACAGCGACGTGGACAAGCTGTTCATCC
AGCTGGTGCAGACCTACAACCAGCTGTTCGAGGAAAACCCCATCAACGCCAGCGGCGTGGACGCCAAGGC
CATCCTGTCTGCCAGACTGAGCAAGAGCAGACGGCTGGAAAATCTGATCGCCCAGCTGCCCGGCGAGAAG
AAGAATGGCCTGTTCGGAAACCTGATTGCCCTGAGCCTGGGCCTGACCCCCAACTTCAAGAGCAACTTCG
ACCTGGCCGAGGATGCCAAACTGCAGCTGAGCAAGGACACCTACGACGACGACCTGGACAACCTGCTGGC
CCAGATCGGCGACCAGTACGCCGACCTGTTTCTGGCCGCCAAGAACCTGTCCGACGCCATCCTGCTGAGC
GACATCCTGAGAGTGAACACCGAGATCACCAAGGCCCCCCTGAGCGCCTCTATGATCAAGAGATACGACG
AGCACCACCAGGACCTGACCCTGCTGAAAGCTCTCGTGCGGCAGCAGCTGCCTGAGAAGTACAAAGAGAT
TTTCTTCGACCAGAGCAAGAACGGCTACGCCGGCTACATTGACGGCGGAGCCAGCCAGGAAGAGTTCTAC
AAGTTCATCAAGCCCATCCTGGAAAAGATGGACGGCACCGAGGAACTGCTCGTGAAGCTGAACAGAGAGG
ACCTGCTGCGGAAGCAGCGGACCTTCGACAACGGCAGCATCCCCCACCAGATCCACCTGGGAGAGCTGCA
CGCCATTCTGCGGCGGCAGGAAGATTTTTACCCATTCCTGAAGGACAACCGGGAAAAGATCGAGAAGATC
CTGACCTTCCGCATCCCCTACTACGTGGGCCCTCTGGCCAGGGGAAACAGCAGATTCGCCTGGATGACCA
GAAAGAGCGAGGAAACCATCACCCCCTGGAACTTCGAGGAAGTGGTGGACAAGGGCGCTTCCGCCCAGAG
CTTCATCGAGCGGATGACCAACTTCGATAAGAACCTGCCCAACGAGAAGGTGCTGCCCAAGCACAGCCTG
CTGTACGAGTACTTCACCGTGTATAACGAGCTGACCAAAGTGAAATACGTGACCGAGGGAATGAGAAAGC
CCGCCTTCCTGAGCGGCGAGCAGAAAAAGGCCATCGTGGACCTGCTGTTCAAGACCAACCGGAAAGTGAC
CGTGAAGCAGCTGAAAGAGGACTACTTCAAGAAAATCGAGTGCTTCGACTCCGTGGAAATCTCCGGCGTG
GAAGATCGGTTCAACGCCTCCCTGGGCACATACCACGATCTGCTGAAAATTATCAAGGACAAGGACTTCC
TGGACAATGAGGAAAACGAGGACATTCTGGAAGATATCGTGCTGACCCTGACACTGTTTGAGGACAGAGA
GATGATCGAGGAACGGCTGAAAACCTATGCCCACCTGTTCGACGACAAAGTGATGAAGCAGCTGAAGCGG
CGGAGATACACCGGCTGGGGCAGGCTGAGCCGGAAGCTGATCAACGGCATCCGGGACAAGCAGTCCGGCA
AGACAATCCTGGATTTCCTGAAGTCCGACGGCTTCGCCAACAGAAACTTCATGCAGCTGATCCACGACGA
CAGCCTGACCTTTAAAGAGGACATCCAGAAAGCCCAGGTGTCCGGCCAGGGCGATAGCCTGCACGAGCAC
ATTGCCAATCTGGCCGGCAGCCCCGCCATTAAGAAGGGCATCCTGCAGACAGTGAAGGTGGTGGACGAGC
TCGTGAAAGTGATGGGCCGGCACAAGCCCGAGAACATCGTGATCGAAATGGCCAGAGAGAACCAGACCAC
CCAGAAGGGACAGAAGAACAGCCGCGAGAGAATGAAGCGGATCGAAGAGGGCATCAAAGAGCTGGGCAGC
CAGATCCTGAAAGAACACCCCGTGGAAAACACCCAGCTGCAGAACGAGAAGCTGTACCTGTACTACCTGC
AGAATGGGCGGGATATGTACGTGGACCAGGAACTGGACATCAACCGGCTGTCCGACTACGATGTGGACCA
TATCGTGCCTCAGAGCTTTCTGAAGGACGACTCCATCGACAACAAGGTGCTGACCAGAAGCGACAAGAAC
CGGGGCAAGAGCGACAACGTGCCCTCCGAAGAGGTCGTGAAGAAGATGAAGAACTACTGGCGGCAGCTGC
TGAACGCCAAGCTGATTACCCAGAGAAAGTTCGACAATCTGACCAAGGCCGAGAGAGGCGGCCTGAGCGA
ACTGGATAAGGCCGGCTTCATCAAGAGACAGCTGGTGGAAACCCGGCAGATCACAAAGCACGTGGCACAG
ATCCTGGACTCCCGGATGAACACTAAGTACGACGAGAATGACAAGCTGATCCGGGAAGTGAAAGTGATCA
CCCTGAAGTCCAAGCTGGTGTCCGATTTCCGGAAGGATTTCCAGTTTTACAAAGTGCGCGAGATCAACAA
CTACCACCACGCCCACGACGCCTACCTGAACGCCGTCGTGGGAACCGCCCTGATCAAAAAGTACCCTAAG
CTGGAAAGCGAGTTCGTGTACGGCGACTACAAGGTGTACGACGTGCGGAAGATGATCGCCAAGAGCGAGC
AGGAAATCGGCAAGGCTACCGCCAAGTACTTCTTCTACAGCAACATCATGAACTTTTTCAAGACCGAGAT
TACCCTGGCCAACGGCGAGATCCGGAAGCGGCCTCTGATCGAGACAAACGGCGAAACCGGGGAGATCGTG
TGGGATAAGGGCCGGGATTTTGCCACCGTGCGGAAAGTGCTGAGCATGCCCCAAGTGAATATCGTGAAAA
AGACCGAGGTGCAGACAGGCGGCTTCAGCAAAGAGTCTATCCTGCCCAAGAGGAACAGCGATAAGCTGAT
CGCCAGAAAGAAGGACTGGGACCCTAAGAAGTACGGCGGCTTCGACAGCCCCACCGTGGCCTATTCTGTG
CTGGTGGTGGCCAAAGTGGAAAAGGGCAAGTCCAAGAAACTGAAGAGTGTGAAAGAGCTGCTGGGGATCA
CCATCATGGAAAGAAGCAGCTTCGAGAAGAATCCCATCGACTTTCTGGAAGCCAAGGGCTACAAAGAAGT
GAAAAAGGACCTGATCATCAAGCTGCCTAAGTACTCCCTGTTCGAGCTGGAAAACGGCCGGAAGAGAATG
CTGGCCTCTGCCGGCGAACTGCAGAAGGGAAACGAACTGGCCCTGCCCTCCAAATATGTGAACTTCCTGT
ACCTGGCCAGCCACTATGAGAAGCTGAAGGGCTCCCCCGAGGATAATGAGCAGAAACAGCTGTTTGTGGA
ACAGCACAAGCACTACCTGGACGAGATCATCGAGCAGATCAGCGAGTTCTCCAAGAGAGTGATCCTGGCC
GACGCTAATCTGGACAAAGTGCTGTCCGCCTACAACAAGCACCGGGATAAGCCCATCAGAGAGCAGGCCG
AGAATATCATCCACCTGTTTACCCTGACCAATCTGGGAGCCCCTGCCGCCTTCAAGTACTTTGACACCAC
CATCGACCGGAAGAGGTACACCAGCACCAAAGAGGTGCTGGACGCCACCCTGATCCACCAGAGCATCACC
GGCCTGTACGAGACACGGATCGACCTGTCTCAGCTGGGAGGCGACAAGCGTCCTGCTGCTACTAAGAAAG
CTGGTCAAGCTAAGAAAAAGAAAGCTAGCGGCAGCGGCGCCACCAACTTCAGCCTGCTGAAGCAGGCCGG
CGACGTGGAGGAGAACCCCGGCCCCATGACCGAGTACAAGCCCACGGTGCGCCTCGCCACCCGCGACGAC
GTCCCCAGGGCCGTACGCACCCTCGCCGCCGCGTTCGCCGACTACCCCGCCACGCGCCACACCGTCGATC
CGGACCGCCACATCGAGCGGGTCACCGAGCTGCAAGAACTCTTCCTCACGCGCGTCGGGCTCGACATCGG
CAAGGTGTGGGTCGCGGACGACGGCGCCGCGGTGGCGGTCTGGACCACGCCGGAGAGCGTCGAAGCGGGG
GCGGTGTTCGCCGAGATCGGCCCGCGCATGGCCGAGTTGAGCGGTTCCCGGCTGGCCGCGCAGCAACAGA
TGGAAGGCCTCCTGGCGCCGCACCGGCCCAAGGAGCCCGCGTGGTTCCTGGCCACCGTCGGAGTCTCGCC
CGACCACCAGGGCAAGGGTCTGGGCAGCGCCGTCGTGCTCCCCGGAGTGGAGGCGGCCGAGCGCGCCGGG
GTGCCCGCCTTCCTGGAGACCTCCGCGCCCCGCAACCTCCCCTTCTACGAGCGGCTCGGCTTCACCGTCA
CCGCCGACGTCGAGGTGCCCGAAGGACCGCGCACCTGGTGCATGACCCGCAAGCCCGGTGCCTGAACGCG
TTAAGTCGACAATCAACCTCTGGATTACAAAATTTGTGAAAGATTGACTGGTATTCTTAACTATGTTGCT
CCTTTTACGCTATGTGGATACGCTGCTTTAATGCCTTTGTATCATGCTATTGCTTCCCGTATGGCTTTCA
TTTTCTCCTCCTTGTATAAATCCTGGTTGCTGTCTCTTTATGAGGAGTTGTGGCCCGTTGTCAGGCAACG
TGGCGTGGTGTGCACTGTGTTTGCTGACGCAACCCCCACTGGTTGGGGCATTGCCACCACCTGTCAGCTC
CTTTCCGGGACTTTCGCTTTCCCCCTCCCTATTGCCACGGCGGAACTCATCGCCGCCTGCCTTGCCCGCT
GCTGGACAGGGGCTCGGCTGTTGGGCACTGACAATTCCGTGGTGTTGTCGGGGAAATCATCGTCCTTTCC
TTGGCTGCTCGCCTGTGTTGCCACCTGGATTCTGCGCGGGACGTCCTTCTGCTACGTCCCTTCGGCCCTC
AATCCAGCGGACCTTCCTTCCCGCGGCCTGCTGCCGGCTCTGCGGCCTCTTCCGCGTCTTCGCCTTCGCC
CTCAGACGAGTCGGATCTCCCTTTGGGCCGCCTCCCCGCGTCGACTTTAAGACCAATGACTTACAAGGCA
GCTGTAGATCTTAGCCACTTTTTAAAAGAAAAGGGGGGACTGGAAGGGCTAATTCACTCCCAACGAAGAC
AAGATCTGCTTTTTGCTTGTACTGGGTCTCTCTGGTTAGACCAGATCTGAGCCTGGGAGCTCTCTGGCTA
ACTAGGGAACCCACTGCTTAAGCCTCAATAAAGCTTGCCTTGAGTGCTTCAAGTAGTGTGTGCCCGTCTG
TTGTGTGACTCTGGTAACTAGAGATCCCTCAGACCCTTTTAGTCAGTGTGGAAAATCTCTAGCAGTACGT
ATAGTAGTTCATGTCATCTTATTATTCAGTATTTATAACTTGCAAAGAAATGAATATCAGAGAGTGAGAG
GAACTTGTTTATTGCAGCTTATAATGGTTACAAATAAAGCAATAGCATCACAAATTTCACAAATAAAGCA
TTTTTTTCACTGCATTCTAGTTGTGGTTTGTCCAAACTCATCAATGTATCTTATCATGTCTGGCTCTAGC
TATCCCGCCCCTAACTCCGCCCATCCCGCCCCTAACTCCGCCCAGTTCCGCCCATTCTCCGCCCCATGGC
TGACTAATTTTTTTTATTTATGCAGAGGCCGAGGCCGCCTCGGCCTCTGAGCTATTCCAGAAGTAGTGAG
GAGGCTTTTTTGGAGGCCTAGGGACGTACCCAATTCGCCCTATAGTGAGTCGTATTACGCGCGCTCACTG
GCCGTCGTTTTACAACGTCGTGACTGGGAAAACCCTGGCGTTACCCAACTTAATCGCCTTGCAGCACATC
CCCCTTTCGCCAGCTGGCGTAATAGCGAAGAGGCCCGCACCGATCGCCCTTCCCAACAGTTGCGCAGCCT
GAATGGCGAATGGG
[124 nt withheld, positions 9185-9308]
C
[91 nt withheld, positions 9310-9400]
A
[49 nt withheld, positions 9402-9450]
CCTTTGACGTTGGAGTCCACGTTCTTT
[37 nt withheld, positions 9478-9514]
ACCCTATCTCGGTCTATTCTTTTGATTTATAAGGGATTTTGCCGATTTCGGCCTATTGGTTAAAAAATGA
GCTGATTTAACAAAAATTTAACGCGAATTTTAACAAAATATTAACGCTTACAATTTAGGTGGCACTTTTC
GGGGAAATGTGCGCGGAACCCCTATTTGTTTATTTTTCTAAATACATTCAAATATGTATCCGCTCATGAG
ACAATAACCCTGATAAATGCTTCAATAATATTGAAAAAGGAAGAGTATGAGTATTCAACATTTCCGTGTC
GCCCTTATTCCCTTTTTTGCGGCATTTTGCCTTCCTGTTTTTGCTCACCCAGAAACGCTGGTGAAAGTAA
AAGATGCTGAAGATCAGTTGGGTGCACGAGTGGGTTACATCGAACTGGATCTCAACAGCGGTAAGATCCT
TGAGAGTTTTCGCCCCGAAGAACGTTTTCCAATGATGAGCACTTTTAAAGTTCTGCTATGTGGCGCGGTA
TTATCCCGTATTGACGCCGGGCAAGAGCAACTCGGTCGCCGCATACACTATTCTCAGAATGACTTGGTTG
AGTACTCACCAGTCACAGAAAAGCATCTTACGGATGGCATGACAGTAAGAGAATTATGCAGTGCTGCCAT
AACCATGAGTGATAACACTGCGGCCAACTTACTTCTGACAACGATCGGAGGACCGAAGGAGCTAACCGCT
TTTTTGCACAACATGGGGGATCATGTAACTCGCCTTGATCGTTGGGAACCGGAGCTGAATGAAGCCATAC
CAAACGACGAGCGTGACACCACGATGCCTGTAGCAATGGCAACAACGTTGCGCAAACTATTAACTGGCGA
ACTACTTACTCTAGCTTCCCGGCAACAATTAATAGACTGGATGGAGGCGGATAAAGTTGCAGGACCACTT
CTGCGCTCGGCCCTTCCGGCTGGCTGGTTTATTGCTGATAAATCTGGAGCCGGTGAGCGTGGGTCTCGCG
GTATCATTGCAGCACTGGGGCCAGATGGTAAGCCCTCCCGTATCGTAGTTATCTACACGACGGGGAGTCA
GGCAACTATGGATGAACGAAATAGACAGATCGCTGAGATAGGTGCCTCACTGATTAAGCATTGGTAACTG
TCAGACCAAGTTTACTCATATATACTTTAGATTGATTTAAAACTTCATTTTTAATTTAAAAGGATCTAGG
TGAAGATCCTTTTTGATAATCTCATGACCAAAATCCCTTAACGTGAGTTTTCGTTCCACTGAGCGTCAGA
CCCCGTAGAAAAGATCAAAGGATCTTCTTGAGATCCTTTTTTTCTGCGCGTAATCTGCTGCTTGCAAACA
AAAAAACCACCGCTACCAGCGGTGGTTTGTTTGCCGGATCAAGAGCTACCAACTCTTTTTCCGAAGGTAA
CTGGCTTCAGCAGAGCGCAGATACCAAATACTGTTCTTCTAGTGTAGCCGTAGTTAGGCCACCACTTCAA
GAACTCTGTAGCACCGCCTACATACCTCGCTCTGCTAATCCTGTTACCAGTGGCTGCTGCCAGTGGCGAT
AAGTCGTGTCTTACCGGGTTGGACTCAAGACGATAGTTACCGGATAAGGCGCAGCGGTCGGGCTGAACGG
GGGGTTCGTGCACACAGCCCAGCTTGGAGCGAACGACCTACACCGAACTGAGATACCTACAGCGTGAGCT
ATGAGAAAGCGCCACGCTTCCCGAAGGGAGAAAGGCGGACAGGTATCCGGTAAGCGGCAGGGTCGGAACA
GGAGAGCGCACGAGGGAGCTTCCAGGGGGAAACGCCTGGTATCTTTATAGTCCTGTCGGGTTTCGCCACC
TCTGACTTGAGCGTCGATTTTTGTGATGCTCGTCAGGGGGGCGGAGCCTATGGAAAAACGCCAGCAACGC
GGCCTTTTTACGGTTCCTGGCCTTTTGCTGGCCTTTTGCTCACATGTTCTTTCCTGCGTTATCCCCTGAT
TCTGTGGATAACCGTATTACCGCCTTTGAGTGAGCTGATACCGCTCGCCGCAGCCGAACGACCGAGCGCA
GCGAGTCAGTGAGCGAGGAAGCGGAAGAGCGCCCAATACGCAAACC
Features (pLannotate 1.2.2; 29 found; start..end, strand, type, name):
     88..109     +  protein_bind   CAP binding site: CAP binding activates transcription in the presence of cAMP. E. coli catabolite activator protein
    124..154     +  promoter       lac promoter: promoter for the E. coli lac operon
    158..180     +  protein_bind   lac operator (fragment): The lac repressor binds to the lac operator to inhibit transcription in E. coli. This inhibition can be relieved by adding lactose or isopropyl-β-D-thiogalactopyranoside (IPTG). lac repressor encoded by lacI
    223..241     +  promoter       T3 promoter: promoter for bacteriophage T3 RNA polymerase
    269..495     +  promoter       RSV promoter: Rous sarcoma virus enhancer/promoter
    496..676     +  LTR            5' LTR (truncated): truncated 5' long terminal repeat (LTR) from HIV-1
    723..848     +  misc_feature   HIV-1 Ψ: packaging signal of human immunodeficiency virus type 1
    832..1195    +  CDS            HIV-1 gag (fragment): gag protein from human immunodeficiency virus 1; gag
   1341..1574    +  misc_feature   RRE: The Rev response element (RRE) of HIV-1 allows for Rev-dependent mRNA export from the nucleus to the cytoplasm.
   1951..1977    +  CDS            Rev (fragment): human immunodeficiency virus 1 (HIV-1) Rev protein; rev; enhances nuclear export of unspliced and incompletely spliced viral mRNAs
   1981..2221    +  promoter       U6 promoter: RNA polymerase III promoter for human U6 snRNA
   2251..2326    +  misc_RNA       gRNA scaffold: guide RNA scaffold for the Streptococcus pyogenes CRISPR/Cas9 system
   2374..2491    +  misc_feature   cPPT/CTS: central polypurine tract and central termination sequence of HIV-1
   2560..2771    +  promoter       EF-1α core promoter: core promoter for human elongation factor EF-1α
   2875..4476    +  CDS            Cas9(N): N-terminal portion of Streptococcus pyogenes Cas9 (Zetsche et al., 2015)
   4477..6975    +  CDS            Cas9(C): C-terminal portion of Streptococcus pyogenes Cas9 (Zetsche et al., 2015)
   7096..7695    +  CDS            PuroR (fragment): puromycin N-acetyltransferase; pac from Streptomyces; confers resistance to puromycin
   7711..8299    +  misc_feature   WPRE: woodchuck hepatitis virus posttranscriptional regulatory element
   8350..8369    +  misc_feature   cPPT/CTS (fragment): central polypurine tract and central termination sequence of HIV-1
   8371..8604    +  LTR            3' LTR (ΔU3): self-inactivating 3' long terminal repeat (LTR) from HIV-1
   8682..8803    +  polyA_signal   SV40 poly(A) signal: SV40 polyadenylation signal
   8843..8978    +  rep_origin     SV40 ori: SV40 origin of replication
   8999..9017    -  promoter       T7 promoter: promoter for bacteriophage T7 RNA polymerase
   9025..9180    +  CDS            lacZα (fragment): LacZα fragment of β-galactosidase; lacZ fragment
   9185..9613    +  rep_origin     f1 ori (sequence partly withheld): f1 bacteriophage origin of replication; arrow indicates direction of (+) strand synthesis
   9666..9770    +  promoter       AmpR promoter: bla
   9771..10631   +  CDS            AmpR: β-lactamase; bla; confers resistance to ampicillin, carbenicillin, and related antibiotics
  10802..11390   +  rep_origin     ori: high-copy-number ColE1/pMB1/pBR322/pUC origin of replication
  11573..75      +  CDS            lacI (fragment) (across the origin): lac repressor; lacI; The lac repressor binds to the lac operator to inhibit transcription in E. coli. This inhibition can be relieved by adding lactose or isopropyl-β-D-thiogalactopyranoside (IPTG).
