[The description below was written by a language model from this plasmid's Addgene catalogue record and pLannotate feature annotations shown in this document.]
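Description:
pLentiCRISPRv1_SDHA is a single-vector lentiviral CRISPR construct built on the pLentiCRISPR v1 backbone. It delivers both Streptococcus pyogenes Cas9 and a guide RNA directed against human SDHA, which encodes the flavoprotein subunit of succinate dehydrogenase (mitochondrial complex II). The 11.6 kb plasmid is propagated in E. coli through a high-copy ColE1/pUC-type origin with ampicillin selection (AmpR). It also carries an f1 origin and leftover cloning-vector elements, including lac promoter/operator, lacZα and lacI fragments and T3 and T7 promoters.

The viral portion has a third-generation, self-inactivating layout. An RSV promoter replaces the U3 region of a truncated HIV-1 5' LTR to drive genomic RNA synthesis in packaging cells. This is followed by the Ψ packaging signal with a gag fragment, the Rev response element for Rev-dependent nuclear export, a cPPT/CTS, and a ΔU3 3' LTR that disables LTR promoter activity after integration. An SV40 poly(A) signal and SV40 origin lie downstream of the 3' LTR.

Two expression units sit between the LTRs. A human U6 RNA polymerase III promoter transcribes the SDHA-targeting spacer joined to the S. pyogenes gRNA scaffold. An EF-1α core promoter drives Cas9, which the annotation splits into contiguous N- and C-terminal segments that together form one continuous coding region. The puromycin N-acetyltransferase gene follows Cas9 with no separate promoter annotated, so it is presumably co-expressed from the same transcript, though the linking element is not annotated. A WPRE enhances transcript expression. Transduced mammalian cells can be selected with puromycin, and the construct is intended for Cas9-mediated disruption of SDHA in human cells.
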