Addgene plasmid #177980: pLentiCRISPRv1_SDHA
Purpose: lentiviral vector expressing Cas9 and a sgRNA targeting SDHA
Depositing lab: David Sabatini & Jessica Spinelli. Depositing organization: Whitehead Institute for Biomedical Research. Publication: Fumarate is a terminal electron acceptor in the mammalian electron transport chain. Spinelli JB, Rosen PC, Sprenger HG, Puszynska AM, Mann JL, Roessler JM, Cangelosi AL, Henne A, Condon KJ, Zhang T, Kunchok T, Lewis CA, Chandel NS, Sabatini DM. Science. 2021 Dec 3;374(6572):1227-1237. doi: 10.1126/science.abi7495. Epub 2021 Dec 2. PubMed 34855504.
Backbone
  Vector backbone: pLentiCRISPR v1
  Vector type: Mammalian Expression, Lentiviral
  Selectable markers: Puromycin
Growth in bacteria
  Bacterial resistance: Ampicillin, 100 μg/mL
  Growth temperature: 30°C
  Growth strain: NEB Stable
  Copy number: High Copy
Gene/Insert
  Gene/Insert name: sgRNA targeting SDHA
  gRNA/shRNA sequence: ACCGTGCATTATAACATGGG
  Species: H. sapiens (human)
  Mutation: N/A
  Entrez Gene: SDHA (a.k.a. CMD1GG, FP, MC2DN1, NDAXOA, PGL5, PPGL5, SDH1, SDH2, SDHF)
  Promoter: U6
  Cloning method: Restriction Enzyme; 5′ cloning site Unknown (destroyed during cloning); 3′ cloning site Unknown (destroyed during cloning)
Terms and licenses: Academic/Nonprofit Terms; Industry Terms: Not Available to Industry
How to cite: pLentiCRISPRv1_SDHA was a gift from David Sabatini & Jessica Spinelli (Addgene plasmid # 177980 ; http://n2t.net/addgene:177980 ; RRID:Addgene_177980)
